>Addgene plasmid #70342 | R777-E058 Hs.EIF4EBP2-nostop | depositor full sequence | sequence record 125791 | Full Sequence
TTAACGCTAGCATGGATGTTTTCCCAGTCACGACGTTGTAAAACGACGGCCAGTCTTAAAATTCGAGCTC
GGTCCGAGGATCCGAAATAATGATTTTATTTTGACTGATAGTGACCTGTTCGTTGCAACAAATTGATAAG
CAATGCTTTTTTATAATGCCAACTTTGTACAAAAAAGTTGGCACCATGTCCTCGTCAGCCGGCAGCGGCC
ACCAGCCCAGCCAGAGCCGCGCCATCCCCACCCGCACCGTGGCCATCAGCGACGCCGCGCAGCTACCTCA
TGACTATTGCACCACGCCCGGGGGGACGCTCTTCTCCACCACACCGGGAGGAACTCGAATCATTTATGAC
AGAAAGTTTCTGTTGGATCGTCGCAATTCTCCCATGGCTCAGACCCCACCCTGCCACCTGCCCAATATCC
CAGGAGTCACTAGCCCTGGCACCTTAATTGAAGACTCCAAAGTAGAAGTAAACAATTTGAACAACTTGAA
CAATCACGACAGGAAACATGCAGTTGGGGATGATGCTCAGTTCGAGATGGACATCTCAACTTTCTTGTAC
AAAGTTGGCATTATAGGAAAGCATTGCTTATCAATTTGTTGCAACGAACAGGTCACTATCAGTCAAAATA
AAATCATTATTTGCATGCAAGCTTAGATCCTCTAGACCAGCCAGGACAGAAATGCCTCGACTTCGCTGCT
ACCCAAGGTTGCCGGGTGACGCACACCGTGGAAACGGATGAAGGCACGAACCCAGTGGACATAAGCCTGT
TCGGTTCGTAAGCTGTAATGCAAGTAGCGTATGCGCTCACGCAACTGGTCCAGAACCTTGACCGAACGCA
GCGGTGGTAACGGCGCAGTGGCGGTTTTCATGGCTTGTTATGACTGTTTTTTTGGGGTACAGTCTATGCC
TCGGGCATCCAAGCAGCAAGCGCGTTACGCCGTGGGTCGATGTTTGATGTTATGGAGCAGCAACGATGTT
ACGCAGCAGGGCAGTCGCCCTAAAACAAAGTTAAACATTATGAGGGAAGCGGTGATCGCCGAAGTATCGA
CTCAACTATCAGAGGTAGTTGGCGTCATCGAGCGCCATCTCGAACCGACGTTGCTGGCCGTACATTTGTA
CGGCTCCGCAGTGGATGGCGGCCTGAAGCCACACAGTGATATTGATTTGCTGGTTACGGTGACCGTAAGG
CTTGATGAAACAACGCGGCGAGCTTTGATCAACGACCTTTTGGAAACTTCGGCTTCCCCTGGAGAGAGCG
AGATTCTCCGCGCTGTAGAAGTCACCATTGTTGTGCACGACGACATCATTCCGTGGCGTTATCCAGCTAA
GCGCGAACTGCAATTTGGAGAATGGCAGCGCAATGACATTCTTGCAGGTATCTTCGAGCCAGCCACGATC
GACATTGATCTGGCTATCTTGCTGACAAAAGCAAGAGAACATAGCGTTGCCTTGGTAGGTCCAGCGGCGG
AGGAACTCTTTGATCCGGTTCCTGAACAGGATCTATTTGAGGCGCTAAATGAAACCTTAACGCTATGGAA
CTCGCCGCCCGACTGGGCTGGCGATGAGCGAAATGTAGTGCTTACGTTGTCCCGCATTTGGTACAGCGCA
GTAACCGGCAAAATCGCGCCGAAGGATGTCGCTGCCGACTGGGCAATGGAGCGCCTGCCGGCCCAGTATC
AGCCCGTCATACTTGAAGCTAGACAGGCTTATCTTGGACAAGAAGAAGATCGCTTGGCCTCGCGCGCAGA
TCAGTTGGAAGAATTTGTCCACTACGTGAAAGGCGAGATCACCAAGGTAGTCGGCAAATAACCCTCGAGC
CACCCATGACCAAAATCCCTTAACGTGAGTTACGCGTCGTTCCACTGAGCGTCAGACCCCGTAGAAAAGA
TCAAAGGATCTTCTTGAGATCCTTTTTTTCTGCGCGTAATCTGCTGCTTGCAAACAAAAAAACCACCGCT
ACCAGCGGTGGTTTGTTTGCCGGATCAAGAGCTACCAACTCTTTTTCCGAAGGTAACTGGCTTCAGCAGA
GCGCAGATACCAAATACTGTCCTTCTAGTGTAGCCGTAGTTAGGCCACCACTTCAAGAACTCTGTAGCAC
CGCCTACATACCTCGCTCTGCTAATCCTGTTACCAGTGGCTGCTGCCAGTGGCGATAAGTCGTGTCTTAC
CGGGTTGGACTCAAGACGATAGTTACCGGATAAGGCGCAGCGGTCGGGCTGAACGGGGGGTTCGTGCACA
CAGCCCAGCTTGGAGCGAACGACCTACACCGAACTGAGATACCTACAGCGTGAGCATTGAGAAAGCGCCA
CGCTTCCCGAAGGGAGAAAGGCGGACAGGTATCCGGTAAGCGGCAGGGTCGGAACAGGAGAGCGCACGAG
GGAGCTTCCAGGGGGAAACGCCTGGTATCTTTATAGTCCTGTCGGGTTTCGCCACCTCTGACTTGAGCGT
CGATTTTTGTGATGCTCGTCAGGGGGGCGGAGCCTATGGAAAAACGCCAGCAACGCGGCCTTTTTACGGT
TCCTGGCCTTTTGCTGGCCTTTTGCTCACATGTTCTTTCCTGCGTTATCCCCTGATTCTGTGGATAACCG
TATTACCGCCTTTGAGTGAGCTGATACCGCTCGCCGCAGCCGAACGACCGAGCGCAGCGAGTCAGTGAGC
GAGGAAGCGGAAGAGCGCCCAATACGCAAACCGCCTCTCCCCGCGCGTTGGCCGATTCATTAATGCAGCT
GGCACGACAGGTTTCCCGACTGGAAAGCGGGCAGTGAGCGCAACGCAATTAATACGCGTACCGCTAGCCA
GGAAGAGTTTGTAGAAACGCAAAAAGGCCATCCGTCAGGATGGCCTTCTGCTTAGTTTGATGCCTGGCAG
TTTATGGCGGGCGTCCTGCCCGCCACCCTCCGGGCCGTTGCTTCACAACGTTCAAATCCGCTCCCGGCGG
ATTTGTCCTACTCAGGAGAGCGTTCACCGACAAACAACAGATAAAACGAAAGGCCCAGTCTTCCGACTGA
GCCTTTCGTTTTATTTGATGCCTGGCAGTTCCCTACTCTCGCG
Features (pLannotate 1.2.2; 11 found; start..end, strand, type, name):
     18..54      -  CDS            lacZα (fragment): LacZα fragment of β-galactosidase; lacZ fragment
     85..180     +  protein_bind   attL3: mutant version of attL; recombination site for the Gateway® LR reaction LR Clonase™
    186..545     +  CDS            EIF4EBP2: 4EBP2_HUMAN - Experimental evidence at protein level: Swiss-Prot protein existence level 1. Repressor of translation initiation involved in synaptic plasticity, learning and memory formation (By similarity). Regulates EIF4E activity by preventing its assembly into the eIF4F complex: hypophosphorylated form of EIF4EBP2 competes with EIF4G1/EIF4G3 and strongly binds to EIF4E, leading to repress translation. In contrast, hyperphosphorylated form dissociates from EIF4E, allowing interaction between EIF4G1/EIF4G3 and EIF4E, leading to initiation of translation (PubMed:25533957). EIF4EBP2 is enriche
    550..643     -  protein_bind   attL2 (fragment): mutant version of attL; recombination site for the Gateway® LR reaction LR Clonase™
    758..781     +  promoter       Pc promoter (fragment): intI1 (promoter lies within the coding sequence); class 1 integron promoter
    957..1013    +  CDS            GmR (fragment): gentamycin acetyltransferase; aacC1; confers resistance to gentamycin
   1020..1811    +  CDS            SmR: aminoglycoside adenylyltransferase (Murphy, 1985); aadA; confers resistance to spectinomycin and streptomycin
   1904..2492    +  rep_origin     ori: high-copy-number ColE1/pMB1/pBR322/pUC origin of replication
   2675..2767    +  CDS            lacI (fragment): lac repressor; lacI; The lac repressor binds to the lac operator to inhibit transcription in E. coli. This inhibition can be relieved by adding lactose or isopropyl-β-D-thiogalactopyranoside (IPTG).
   2822..2849    -  terminator     rrnB T2 terminator: transcription terminator T2 from the E. coli rrnB gene
   2981..3024    +  terminator     rrnB T1 terminator: Escherichia coli rrnB; transcription terminator T1 from the E. coli rrnB gene
