[The description below was written by a language model from this plasmid's Addgene catalogue record and pLannotate feature annotations shown in this document.]
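Description:
R777-E058 Hs.EIF4EBP2-nostop is a Gateway entry clone built on the pDonor-255 backbone and carrying the human EIF4EBP2 open reading frame (reference transcript NM_004096.4) with its stop codon removed. The full plasmid is about 3.05 kb, of which the insert accounts for 360 bp. It is maintained in E. coli through a high-copy ColE1/pUC-type origin and selected with spectinomycin, conferred by the aadA aminoglycoside adenylyltransferase gene (SmR). Short annotated remnants upstream of this marker (a class 1 integron Pc promoter fragment and a small gentamicin acetyltransferase fragment) are probably left over from the integron-derived resistance cassette. The small lacZα and lacI fragments appear to be non-functional backbone remnants. The rrnB T1 and T2 terminators lie upstream of the cloning region, where they would limit read-through transcription into the insert.

The ORF is flanked by attL recombination sites, which the automated annotation labels as attL3 on the 5′ side and a partial attL2 on the 3′ side. These sites allow the coding sequence to be moved by an LR Clonase reaction into compatible destination vectors. The entry clone has no annotated promoter driving the insert, so expression depends on the destination vector chosen. Because the stop codon is absent, translation can continue through the downstream recombination site into a tag or reporter in the destination vector, making the clone suited to C-terminal fusions. EIF4EBP2 encodes 4E-BP2, a repressor of translation initiation. In its hypophosphorylated form it binds eIF4E and blocks eIF4F assembly, and hyperphosphorylation releases it.
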