Addgene plasmid #70342: R777-E058 Hs.EIF4EBP2-nostop
Purpose: Gateway ORF clone of human EIF4EBP2 [NM_004096.4] without stop codon (for C-terminal fusions)
Depositing lab: Dominic Esposito. Depositing organization: National Cancer Institute (NCI).
Backbone
  Vector backbone: pDonor-255
  Backbone size w/o insert (bp): 2693
  Vector type: Gateway Entry Clone
Growth in bacteria
  Bacterial resistance: Spectinomycin, 50 μg/mL
  Growth temperature: 37°C
  Growth strain: DH10B
  Copy number: High Copy
Gene/Insert
  Gene/Insert name: EIF4EBP2
  Species: H. sapiens (human)
  Insert size (bp): 360
  GenBank ID: NM_004096.4
  Entrez Gene: EIF4EBP2 (a.k.a. 4EBP2, PHASII)
  Cloning method: Gateway Cloning
  Sequencing primers: 5′ M13F 23-mer (5'-CCCAGTCACGACGTTGTAAAACG); 3′ attLR 23-mer (5'-TAACATCAGAGATTTTGAGACAC)
Terms and licenses: Academic/Nonprofit Terms; Industry Terms: Not Available to Industry
How to cite: R777-E058 Hs.EIF4EBP2-nostop was a gift from Dominic Esposito (Addgene plasmid # 70342 ; http://n2t.net/addgene:70342 ; RRID:Addgene_70342)
