>Addgene plasmid #70342 | R777-E058 Hs.EIF4EBP2-nostop | addgene partial sequence | sequence record 129352 | pCR8_R1 5'-cgaaccgaacaggcttatgt-3'
GGTGTGCGTCACCCGGCAACCTTGGGTAGCAGCGAAGTCGAGGCATTTCTGTCCTGGCTGGTCTAGAGGA
TCTAAGCTTGCATGCAAATAATGATTTTATTTTGACTGATAGTGACCTGTTCGTTGCAACAAATTGATAA
GCAATGCTTTCCTATAATGCCAACTTTGTACAAGAAAGTTGAGATGTCCATCTCGAACTGAGCATCATCC
CCAACTGCATGTTTCCTGTCGTGATTGTTCAAGTTGTTCAAATTGTTTACTTCTACTTTGGAGTCTTCAA
TTAAGGTGCCAGGGCTAGTGACTCCTGGGATATTGGGCAGGTGGCAGGGTGGGGTCTGAGCCATGGGAGA
ATTGCGACGATCCAACAGAAACTTTCTGTCATAAATGATTCGAGTTCCTCCCGGTGTGGTGGAGAAGAGC
GTCCCCCCGGGCGTGGTGCAATAGTCATGAGGTAGCTGCGCGGCGTCGCTGATGGCCACGGTGCGGGTGG
GGATGGCGCGGCTCTGGCTGGGCTGG
